Addgene plasmid #207641: pcDNA3.3_SARS2_EG.5.1
Purpose: pseudovirus plasmid that expresses spike of EG.5.1
Depositing lab: David Nemazee. Depositing organization: Scripps California (The Scripps Research Institute).
Backbone
  Vector backbone: pcDNA3.3
  Backbone size w/o insert (bp): 5500
  Total vector size (bp): 9300
  Vector type: Mammalian Expression
Growth in bacteria
  Bacterial resistance: Ampicillin, 100 μg/mL
  Growth temperature: 37°C
  Growth strain: DH5alpha
  Copy number: High Copy
Gene/Insert
  Gene/Insert name: Spike (EG.5.1)
  Species: SARS-CoV-2
  Insert size (bp): 3800
  Mutation: Q52H, F456L on the basis of XBB.1.5
  Entrez Gene: S (a.k.a. GU280_gp02, spike glycoprotein)
  Promoter: CMV
  Cloning method: Ligation Independent Cloning
  Sequencing primers: 5′ CMV-F; 3′ TK_pA-R
Terms and licenses: Academic/Nonprofit Terms; Industry Terms: Not Available to Industry
How to cite: pcDNA3.3_SARS2_EG.5.1 was a gift from David Nemazee (Addgene plasmid # 207641 ; http://n2t.net/addgene:207641 ; RRID:Addgene_207641)
