[The description below was written by a language model from this plasmid's Addgene catalogue record and pLannotate feature annotations shown in this document.]
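Description:
pcDNA3.3_SARS2_EG.5.1 is a mammalian expression plasmid built on the pcDNA3.3 backbone that encodes the spike glycoprotein of the SARS-CoV-2 Omicron-lineage variant EG.5.1. According to the record, the insert (about 3.8 kb) was derived from an XBB.1.5 spike by adding the Q52H and F456L substitutions, and it was introduced by ligation-independent cloning. The catalogue lists a total size of roughly 9.3 kb, and the sequenced record is 9,194 nt. In the feature table the spike coding sequence lies on the reverse strand and spans the numbering origin. It sits directly downstream of the human cytomegalovirus immediate-early enhancer and promoter, and it is followed by the HSV thymidine kinase polyadenylation signal, giving strong constitutive transcription in transfected mammalian cells. No epitope tag or reporter is annotated on the spike. The record also does not say whether the coding sequence is codon-optimised or truncated at the cytoplasmic tail.

For propagation in E. coli the plasmid carries a high-copy ColE1/pUC-type origin and a β-lactamase gene with its own promoter, which confers ampicillin resistance. An f1 phage origin is also present. A separate cassette places the neomycin phosphotransferase gene under the SV40 enhancer/early promoter, terminated by an SV40 poly(A) signal, and this would permit G418 selection of stably transfected mammalian cells. The remaining short annotations are backbone remnants with no evident functional role: fragments of bom, lacI, ble and the bGH poly(A) signal, plus lac promoter/operator elements.

The stated purpose is pseudovirus production. The plasmid supplies EG.5.1 spike as the envelope protein, presumably by co-transfection with separate packaging and reporter constructs that this record does not describe. Such pseudotyped particles are commonly used in entry and antibody neutralisation assays.
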