Features (pLannotate 1.2.2; 18 found; start..end, strand, type, name):
   1605..1808    -  promoter       CMV promoter: human cytomegalovirus (CMV) immediate early promoter
   1809..2188    -  enhancer       CMV enhancer: human cytomegalovirus immediate early enhancer
   2343..2395    +  misc_feature   bom (fragment): basis of mobility region from pBR322
   2454..2558    +  promoter       AmpR promoter: bla
   2559..3419    +  CDS            AmpR: β-lactamase; bla; confers resistance to ampicillin, carbenicillin, and related antibiotics
   3590..4178    +  rep_origin     ori: high-copy-number ColE1/pMB1/pBR322/pUC origin of replication
   4361..4453    +  CDS            lacI (fragment): lac repressor; lacI; The lac repressor binds to the lac operator to inhibit transcription in E. coli. This inhibition can be relieved by adding lactose or isopropyl-β-D-thiogalactopyranoside (IPTG).
   4466..4487    +  protein_bind   CAP binding site: CAP binding activates transcription in the presence of cAMP. E. coli catabolite activator protein
   4502..4532    +  promoter       lac promoter: promoter for the E. coli lac operon
   4540..4556    +  protein_bind   lac operator: The lac repressor binds to the lac operator to inhibit transcription in E. coli. This inhibition can be relieved by adding lactose or isopropyl-β-D-thiogalactopyranoside (IPTG). lac repressor encoded by lacI
   4629..4750    -  polyA_signal   SV40 poly(A) signal: SV40 polyadenylation signal
   4745..4903    -  CDS            ble (fragment): BLE_KLEPN - Experimental evidence at protein level: Swiss-Prot protein existence level 1. Binding protein with a strong affinity to the bleomycin family of antibiotics. Binds to CL990; an antimitotic-antibiotic compound. From Klebsiella pneumoniae.
   4929..5720    -  CDS            neo: KKA2_KLEPN - Also known as kan, nptII. Experimental evidence at protein level: Swiss-Prot protein existence level 1. Resistance to kanamycin, neomycin, paromomycin, ribostamycin, butirosin and gentamicin B. From Klebsiella pneumoniae.
   5787..6116    -  promoter       SV40 promoter: SV40 enhancer and early promoter
   6130..6558    -  rep_origin     f1 ori (sequence partly withheld): f1 bacteriophage origin of replication; arrow indicates direction of (+) strand synthesis
   6653..6669    +  polyA_signal   bGH poly(A) signal (fragment): bovine growth hormone polyadenylation signal
   6760..6808    -  polyA_signal   HSV TK poly(A) signal: herpes simplex virus thymidine kinase polyadenylation signal (Cole and Stacy, 1985)
   6920..1478    -  CDS            S (across the origin): SPIKE_SARS2 - Experimental evidence at protein level: Swiss-Prot protein existence level 1. [Spike glycoprotein]: May down-regulate host tetherin (BST2) by lysosomal degradation, thereby counteracting its antiviral activity. From Severe acute respiratory syndrome coronavirus 2 (2019-nCoV) (SARS-CoV-2).
>Addgene plasmid #207641 | pcDNA3.3_SARS2_EG.5.1 | addgene full sequence | sequence record 437731 | Addgene NGS Result
AAGCCATAGGACTGGAGTGGAGAGTAACAGTTCGGGCCCGCCACTCCATTACATGGTTTGTTGCCAGCCT
GGTAAATCTCTGTGCTGATGTCCCTCTCAAATGGTTTCAGCTTGCTCTTCCTGAGCAGTCTGTAGAGGTA
GTTGTAGTTGCCTGACGGCTTGCTGTCCAGCTTGTTGCTGTTCCAGGCAATCACACAGCCTGTGAAGTCA
TCAGGCAGTTTGTAGTTGTAGTCAGCAATGTTGCCTGTTTGTCCAGGGGCAATCTGACTCACCTCATTTC
CCCTAATCACAAAGGAGTCAGCATAGACATTGGTGAAACACAGGTCATTCAGTTTGGTTGGGCTCACTCC
ATAACACTTGAAGGCGAAGAAGGGGGCAAAGTTGTAGATCACAGAGTAGTCAGCCACACAGTTGCTAATC
CTCTTCCTGTTCCAGGCATAGACAGAGGCAAACGTGGTGGCATTGAACACCTCGTGAAATGGACACAGGT
TGGTGATGTTTGGAAACCTCACAATGCTCTCTGTTGGTTGGACCCTGAAGTTGCTGGTCTGGTAGATGCC
CTTCTCCACTGTGAAGGATTTCAGGGTACACTTGGTCTCAGACAGTGGGTCCAGGGCACAGTCCACAGCA
TCTGTGATGGTGCCATTCTCATTGTATTTCAGCAGGAAGGTCCTTGGTTGGAGGTAGCCCACATAGTAGG
CTGCTGCTCCTGCTGTCCAGCCAGAGGAGGAGTCTACAGGTGTCAGGTAGGACCTGTGCAGAGCCAGCAG
GGTCTGGAACCTGGTGATGTTGATGCCAATTGGCAGGTCCACCAGTGGTTCCAAGGCAGAGAAGCCCTGT
GGCAGGTCCCTCTCCAGGTTGATTGGTGTGTGTTTGCTGTAAATCTTGAAGTAGCCATCAATGTTCTTGA
ACACAAACTCCCTCAGGTTCTTGAAGTTGCCCTCCTTGCCCTCCAAGTCCATCAGGAATGGTTGGCTCAC
ATATTCAAAGGTACAGTTGTTGGCAGAGGAGTAGACCCTGAACTCAGACTCCATCCAGGACTTGTTGTTC
TTCTGGTAGACGTCCAGGAATGGGTCATTACAGAACTGGAACTCACACACCTTAATCACCACATTGGTGG
CATTGTTCACAATCAGCAGGGACTGGGTCTTGCTGTCCAGGGTGGTGCCAAAAATCCAGCCCCTGATGAT
GTTGCTCTTCTCTGTGCTGGCAAAGTAGACTCCATCATTGAATGGCAGCGCAGGGTTGTCAAACCTCTTG
GTGCCATTGGTGCCAGACACATGGATGGCATGGAACCAGGTCACATTGCTGAAGAATGGCAGGAACAGGT
CGTGGGTGCTGTGCAGCACAGAGGACCTGAACACCTTGTCAGGGTAGTAGACTCCCCTGGTGAAGGAGTT
GGTGTAGGATTGGGTCCTGGTGATCAGGTTCACACACTGGCTGGACACCAGTGGCAGCAGCACCAGGAAC
ACAAACATGGATCCGAATTCTCTAGAGTTAACCTTAAGGAGCTCAGTCCGGAGGCTGGATCGGTCCCGGT
GTCTTCTATGGAGGTCAAAACAGCGTGGATGGCGTCTCCAGGCGATCTGACGGTTCACTAAACGAGCTCT
GCTTATATAGACCTCCCACCGTACACGCCTACCGCCCATTTGCGTCAATGGGGCGGAGTTGTTACGACAT
TTTGGAAAGTCCCGTTGATTTTGGTGCCAAAACAAACTCCCATTGACGTCAATGGGGTGGAGACTTGGAA
ATCCCCGTGAGTCAAACCGCTATCCACGCCCATTGATGTACTGCCAAAACCGCATCACCATGGTAATAGC
GATGACTAATACGTAGATGTACTGCCAAGTAGGAAAGTCCCATAAGGTCATGTACTGGGCATAATGCCAG
GCGGGCCATTTACCGTCATTGACGTCAATAGGGGGCGTACTTGGCATATGATACACTTGATGTACTGCCA
AGTGGGCAGTTTACCGTAAATACTCCACCCATTGACGTCAATGGAAAGTCCCTATTGGCGTTACTATGGG
AACATACGTCATTATTGACGTCAATGGGCGGGGGTCGTTGGGCGGTCAGCCAGGCGGGCCATTTACCGTA
AGTTATGTAACGCGGAACTCCATATATGGGCTATGAACTAATGACCCCGTAATTGATTACTATTAATAAC
TAGTCAATAATCAATGTCAACGCGTATATCTGGCCCGTACATCGCGAAGCAGCGCAAAACGCCTAACCCT
AAGCAGATTCTTCATGCAATTGTCGGTCAAGCCTTGCCTTGTTGTAGCTTAAATTTTGCTCGCGCACTAC
TCAGCGACCTCCAACACACAAGCAGGGAGCAGATACTGGCTTAACTATGCGGCATCAGAGCAGATTGTAC
TGAGAGTGCACCATAGGGGATCGGGAGATCTCCCGATCCGTCGACGTCAGGTGGCACTTTTCGGGGAAAT
GTGCGCGGAACCCCTATTTGTTTATTTTTCTAAATACATTCAAATATGTATCCGCTCATGAGACAATAAC
CCTGATAAATGCTTCAATAATATTGAAAAAGGAAGAGTATGAGTATTCAACATTTCCGTGTCGCCCTTAT
TCCCTTTTTTGCGGCATTTTGCCTTCCTGTTTTTGCTCACCCAGAAACGCTGGTGAAAGTAAAAGATGCT
GAAGATCAGTTGGGTGCACGAGTGGGTTACATCGAACTGGATCTCAACAGCGGTAAGATCCTTGAGAGTT
TTCGCCCCGAAGAACGTTTTCCAATGATGAGCACTTTTAAAGTTCTGCTATGTGGCGCGGTATTATCCCG
TATTAACGCCGGGCAAGAGCAACTCGGTCGCCGCATACACTATTCTCAGAATGACTTGGTTGAGTACTCA
CCAGTCACAGAAAAGCATCTTACGGATGGCATGACAGTAAGAGAATTATGCAGTGCTGCCATAACCATGA
GTGATAACACTGCGGCCAACTTACTTCTGACAACGATCGGAGGACCGAAGGAGCTAACCGCTTTTTTGCA
CAACATGGGGGATCATGTAACTCGCCTTGATCGTTGGGAACCGGAGCTGAATGAAGCCATACCAAACGAC
GAGCGTGACACCACGATGCCTGTAGCAATGGCAACAACGTTGCGCAAACTATTAACTGGCGAACTACTTA
CTCTAGCTTCCCGGCAACAATTAATAGACTGGATGGAGGCGGATAAAGTTGCAGGACCACTTCTGCGCTC
GGCCCTTCCGGCTGGCTGGTTTATTGCTGATAAATCTGGAGCCGGTGAGCGTGGGTCTCGCGGTATCATT
GCAGCACTGGGGCCAGATGGTAAGCCCTCCCGTATCGTAGTTATCTACACGACGGGGAGTCAGGCAACTA
TGGATGAACGAAATAGACAGATCGCTGAGATAGGTGCCTCACTGATTAAGCATTGGTAACTGTCAGACCA
AGTTTACTCATATATACTTTAGATTGATTTAAAACTTCATTTTTAATTTAAAAGGATCTAGGTGAAGATC
CTTTTTGATAATCTCATGACCAAAATCCCTTAACGTGAGTTTTCGTTCCACTGAGCGTCAGACCCCGTAG
AAAAGATCAAAGGATCTTCTTGAGATCCTTTTTTTCTGCGCGTAATCTGCTGCTTGCAAACAAAAAAACC
ACCGCTACCAGCGGTGGTTTGTTTGCCGGATCAAGAGCTACCAACTCTTTTTCCGAAGGTAACTGGCTTC
AGCAGAGCGCAGATACCAAATACTGTTCTTCTAGTGTAGCCGTAGTTAGGCCACCACTTCAAGAACTCTG
TAGCACCGCCTACATACCTCGCTCTGCTAATCCTGTTACCAGTGGCTGCTGCCAGTGGCGATAAGTCGTG
TCTTACCGGGTTGGACTCAAGACGATAGTTACCGGATAAGGCGCAGCGGTCGGGCTGAACGGGGGGTTCG
TGCACACAGCCCAGCTTGGAGCGAACGACCTACACCGAACTGAGATACCTACAGCGTGAGCTATGAGAAA
GCGCCACGCTTCCCGAAGGGAGAAAGGCGGACAGGTATCCGGTAAGCGGCAGGGTCGGAACAGGAGAGCG
CACGAGGGAGCTTCCAGGGGGAAACGCCTGGTATCTTTATAGTCCTGTCGGGTTTCGCCACCTCTGACTT
GAGCGTCGATTTTTGTGATGCTCGTCAGGGGGGCGGAGCCTATGGAAAAACGCCAGCAACGCGGCCTTTT
TACGGTTCCTGGCCTTTTGCTGGCCTTTTGCTCACATGTTCTTTCCTGCGTTATCCCCTGATTCTGTGGA
TAACCGTATTACCGCCTTTGAGTGAGCTGATACCGCTCGCCGCAGCCGAACGACCGAGCGCAGCGAGTCA
GTGAGCGAGGAAGCGGAAGAGCGCCCAATACGCAAACCGCCTCTCCCCGCGCGTTGGCCGATTCATTAAT
GCAGCTGGCACGACAGGTTTCCCGACTGGAAAGCGGGCAGTGAGCGCAACGCAATTAATGTGAGTTAGCT
CACTCATTAGGCACCCCAGGCTTTACACTTTATGCTTCCGGCTCGTATGTTGTGTGGAATTGTGAGCGGA
TAACAATTTCACACAGGAAACAGCTATGACCATGATTACGCCAAGCTCTAGCTAGAGGTCGACGGTATAC
AGACATGATAAGATACATTGATGAGTTTGGACAAACCACAACTAGAATGCAGTGAAAAAAATGCTTTATT
TGTGAAATTTGTGATGCTATTGCTTTATTTGTAACCATTATAAGCTGCAATAAACAAGTTGGGGTGGGCG
AAGAACTCCAGCATGAGATCCCCGCGCTGGAGGATCATCCAGCCGGCGTCCCGGAAAACGATTCCGAAGC
CCAACCTTTCATAGAAGGCGGCGGTGGAATCGAAATCTCGTGATGGCAGGTTGGGCGTCGCTTGGTCGGT
CATTTCGCGAACCCCAGAGTCCCGCTCAGAAGAACTCGTCAAGAAGGCGATAGAAGGCGATGCGCTGCGA
ATCGGGAGCGGCGATACCGTAAAGCACGAGGAAGCGGTCAGCCCATTCGCCGCCAAGCTCTTCAGCAATA
TCACGGGTAGCCAACGCTATGTCCTGATAGCGGTCCGCCACACCCAGCCGGCCACAGTCGATGAATCCAG
AAAAGCGGCCATTTTCCACCATGATATTCGGCAAGCAGGCATCGCCATGGGTCACGACGAGATCCTCGCC
GTCGGGCATGCGCGCCTTGAGCCTGGCGAACAGTTCGGCTGGCGCGAGCCCCTGATGCTCTTCGTCCAGA
TCATCCTGATCGACAAGACCGGCTTCCATCCGAGTACGTGCTCGCTCGATGCGATGTTTCGCTTGGTGGT
CGAATGGGCAGGTAGCCGGATCAAGCGTATGCAGCCGCCGCATTGCATCAGCCATGATGGATACTTTCTC
GGCAGGAGCAAGGTGAGATGACAGGAGATCCTGCCCCGGCACTTCGCCCAATAGCAGCCAGTCCCTTCCC
GCTTCAGTGACAACGTCGAGCACAGCTGCGCAAGGAACGCCCGTCGTGGCCAGCCACGATAGCCGCGCTG
CCTCGTCCTGCAGTTCATTCAGGGCACCGGACAGGTCGGTCTTGACAAAAAGAACCGGGCGCCCCTGCGC
TGACAGCCGGAACACGGCGGCATCAGAGCAGCCGATTGTCTGTTGTGCCCAGTCATAGCCGAATAGCCTC
TCCACCCAAGCGGCCGGAGAACCTGCGTGCAATCCATCTTGTTCAATCATGCGAAACGATCCTCATCCTG
TCTCTTGATCAGATCCGAAAATGGATATACAAGCTCCCGGGAGCTTTTTGCAAAAGCCTAGGCCTCCAAA
AAAGCCTCCTCACTACTTCTGGAATAGCTCAGAGGCAGAGGCGGCCTCGGCCTCTGCATAAATAAAAAAA
ATTAGTCAGCCATGGGGCGGAGAATGGGCGGAACTGGGCGGAGTTAGGGGCGGGATGGGCGGAGTTAGGG
GCGGGACTATGGTTGCTGACTAATTGAGATGTATGCTTTGCATACTTCTGCCTGCTGGGGAGCCTGGGGA
CTTTCCACACCTGGTTGCTGACTAATTGAGATGCATGCTTTGCATACTTCTGCCTGCTGGGGAGCCTGGG
GACTTTCCACACCCTAACTGACACACATTCCACAGAATTAATTCGCGTTAAATTTTTGTTAAATCAGCTC
ATTTTTTAACCAATAGGCCGAAATCGGCAAAATCCCTTATAAATCAAAAGAATAGACCGAGATAGGGT
[37 nt withheld, positions 6229-6265]
AAAGAACGTGGACTCCAACGTCAAAGG
[49 nt withheld, positions 6293-6341]
T
[91 nt withheld, positions 6343-6433]
G
[124 nt withheld, positions 6435-6558]
GGGGATACCCCCTAGAGCCCCAGCTGCGCAGATCTGCTATGGCAGGGCCTGCCGCCCCGACGTTGGCTGC
GAGCCCTGGGCCTTCACCCGAACTTGGGGGGTGGGGTGGGGAAAAGGAAGAAACGCGGGCGTATTGGCCC
CAATGGGGTCTCGGTGGGGTATCGACAGAGTGCCAGCCCTGGGACCGAACCCCGCGTTTATGAACAAACG
ACCCAACACCCGTGCGTTTTATTCTGTCTTTTTATTGCCGTCATAGCGCGGGTTCCTTCCGGTATTGTCT
CCTTCCGTGTTTCAGTTAGCCTCCCCCGTTTGGTACCACCGGTTCAGTCAGTTAGATATCAAGCTTCCAT
GGCTCGAGTCACTTACAACAGGAGCCACAGGAACAACAGCCTTTCAGACAGGAACAACAGGAGGTCATAC
AACACAGCATTATGGTCACCATCACAATGGCAATCAGTCCAGCAATGAAGCCCAGCCAGATGTACCATGG
CCACTTGATGTATTGTTCATATTTGCCCAGTTCTTGGAGGTCAATCAGGGACTCATTCAGGTTCTTAGCC
ACCTCATTCAGTCTGTCAATCTCCTTCTGGATGTTCACCACAGAGGCATTGATGCCAGAGATGTCTCCCA
GGTCCACATCAGGGCTGGTGTGGTTCTTGAAGTATTTGTCCAGTTCCTCCTTGAAGGAGTCCAGTTCAGG
TTGGAGTGGGTCATAGACTGTGTTGTTCACAATGCCAATCACCACATCACAGTTGCCAGACACAAAGGTG
TTGTCTGTGGTGATAATCTGTGGTTCATAGAAGTTCCTCTGGGTCACAAACCAGTGGGTGCCATTGCTCA
CAAACACTCCCTCCCTTGGAAAGTGAGCCTTGCCATCATGGCAGATGGCAGGGGCTGTGGTGAAGTTCTT
CTCCTGGGCAGGCACATAGGTCACATGCAGGAACACCACTCCATGAGGGGCAGACTGTGGAAAACTCATC
AGGTGGTAGCCCTTGCCACAGAAGTCCACCCTCTTGCTTTGTCCCAGCACACACTCACTCATCTTGGTGG
CAGCCAGGTTGGCAGATGCCCTAATCTCAGCAGCCCTGATAAGTTGTTGGGTCACATAGGTTTGGAGGGA
TTGGAGTCTGCCTGTAATCAGTCTGTCAATCTGGACCTCAGCCTCCACCTTGTCCAGTCTGCTCAGGATG
TCATTCAGCACAGAGGAGATGGCTCCAAACTTGCTGGAAAGTTGCTTCACCAGGGTGTTCAGAGCCTGGG
CATTATGGTTCACCACATCTTGGAGTTTGCCCAGGGCAGAGGCTGTGCTGGACAGGGAGTCCTGAATCTT
GCCAATGGCAGAGTTGAACTGGTTGGCAATCAGTTTCTGGTTCTCATAGAGCACATTCTGGGTCACTCCA
ATGCCATTGAACCTGTAAGCCATCTGCATAGCAAATGGGATTTGGAGGGCTGCTCCTGCTCCAAAGGTCC
AGCCAGAGGTGATGGTGCCAGCCAGCAGGGCAGAGGTGTATTGGGCAATCATCTCATCTGTCAGCAGTGG
AGGCAGCACGGTCAGTCCATTGAACTTCTGGGCACAAATCAGGTCCCTTGCAGCAATGTCTCCCAGACAG
TCTCCATATTGCTTGATGAAGCCAGCATCAGCCAGGGTCACCTTGTTGAACAGCAGGTCCTCAATGAAGG
ACCTCTTGCTTGGCTTGCTTGGGTCAGGCAGAATCTGGCTGAAGTTGAAGCCTCCAAAGTACTTGATTGG
AGGTGTCTTGTAAATCTGCTTCACCTGGGCAAACACCTCCTGGGTGTTCTTGTCCTGTTCCACAGCAATG
CCTGTCAGAGCCCTCTTAAGTTGGGTACAGAAGGAGCCATATTGGAGCAGCAGGTTGCTACACTCTGTGC
TGTCTCCACAGATATACATTGTACAGTCCACAGAGGTCTTGGTCATACTCACAGGCAGAATTTCTGTGGT
CACAGAGATGGTGAAGTTGGTTGGGATGGCAATGCTGTTGTTGCTGTAAGCCACAGAGTTCTCTGCTCCC
AGACTCATTGTGTAGGCAATGATGCTCTGGCTTGCCACAGACCTTGCCCTCCTATGGCTCTTGGTCTGGG
TCTGGTAGGAGGCACAGATGCCTGCTCCAATTGGGATGTCACACTCATAGGAGTTGTTCACATACTCTGC
TCCAATCAGACAGCCAGCCCTGGTCTGGAACACATTGCTGCCTGTGCTGTAGACCCTCCAGGTTGGTGTA
AGTTGGTCAGCATGGATAGCCACAGGCACCTCAGTACAGTTCACACCCTGGTAGAGCACAGCCACCTGGT
TGCTGGTGTTGGTGCCAGGTGTAATCACAGACACTCCTCCAAAGGAACATGGTGTGATGTCCAGAATCTC
CAAGGTCTGTGGGTCCCTCACAGCATCTGTGGTGTCAGCAATGTCCCTGCCAAACTGTTGGAATGGCAGG
AACTTCTTGTTGCTCTCTGTCAGCACTCCTGTGCCTGTCAGTCCATTGAAGTTGAAGTTCACACACTTGT
TCTTCACCAGGTTGGTGCTCTTCTTTGGTCCACACACTGTGGCAGGGGCATGGAGCAGTTCAAAGGACAG
CACCACCACCCTGTATGGTTGGTGGCCCACTCCATAGGTTGGTCTG
